Addgene plasmid #159148: pET21a(+)-Bst LF-6xHis
Purpose: expresses His-tagged large fragment of Bst polymerase
Depositing lab: Andrea Pauli. Depositing organization: Research Institute of Molecular Pathology (IMP). Publication: A Rapid, Highly Sensitive and Open-Access SARS-CoV-2 Detection Assay for Laboratory and Home Testing. Kellner MJ, Ross JJ, Schnabl J, Dekens MPS, Matl M, Heinen R, Grishkovskaya I, Bauer B, Stadlmann J, Menendez-Arias L, Straw AD, Fritsche-Polanz R, Traugott M, Seitz T, Zoufaly A, Fodinger M, Wenisch C, Zuber J, Pauli A, Brennecke J. Front Mol Biosci. 2022 Apr 1;9:801309. doi: 10.3389/fmolb.2022.801309. eCollection 2022. PubMed 35433827.
Backbone
  Vector backbone: pET21a
  Backbone manufacturer: EMD Bioscience
  Backbone size w/o insert (bp): 5443
  Total vector size (bp): 7137
  Vector type: Bacterial Expression
Growth in bacteria
  Bacterial resistance: Ampicillin, 100 μg/mL
  Growth temperature: 37°C
  Growth strain: DH5alpha
  Copy number: High Copy
Gene/Insert
  Gene/Insert name: large fragment of Geobacillus stearothermophilus DNA polymerase I (alt name: Bst LF)
  Species: Geobacillus stearothermophilus
  Insert size (bp): 1776
  GenBank ID: AAB52611.1
  Tag / fusion protein: His (C terminal on insert)
Terms and licenses: Academic/Nonprofit Terms; Industry Terms
Depositor comments: Please visit https://www.biorxiv.org/content/10.1101/2020.06.23.166397v2 for bioRxiv preprint.
How to cite: pET21a(+)-Bst LF-6xHis was a gift from Andrea Pauli (Addgene plasmid # 159148 ; http://n2t.net/addgene:159148 ; RRID:Addgene_159148)
