[The description below was written by a language model from this plasmid's Addgene catalogue record and pLannotate feature annotations shown in this document.]
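Description:
pET21a(+)-Bst LF-6xHis is a bacterial expression plasmid built on the pET21a backbone for producing the large fragment of Geobacillus stearothermophilus DNA polymerase I (Bst LF) in E. coli. It is about 7.1 kb in total. It replicates from a ColE1/pBR322-type origin accompanied by the bom region and the rop gene, and is selected with ampicillin through the β-lactamase (AmpR) cassette. The catalogue lists it as high copy, although rop is normally associated with restrained copy number. An f1 origin is also present, which allows single-stranded DNA production. Short tetracycline-resistance fragments in the annotation are non-functional remnants of the pBR322 lineage.

The expression cassette follows the standard pET arrangement. A T7 promoter is immediately followed by a lac operator, then the strong T7 gene 10 ribosome binding site, the polA-derived coding region, a C-terminal histidine tag and the T7 terminator. The annotation tool labels the tag as a fragment of a 9xHis tag, but its length is consistent with the six histidines in the plasmid name. A short "SET1" hit just after the tag is probably vector sequence upstream of the terminator rather than part of the protein. The plasmid also carries lacI with its own promoter, so lac repressor keeps the T7 promoter off until IPTG is added. Expression needs a host that supplies T7 RNA polymerase, and the listed DH5alpha strain serves only for propagation.

The insert is a truncated form of the polymerase. The His tag permits metal-affinity purification. The associated publication describes an open-access SARS-CoV-2 detection assay, which suggests the plasmid is intended for in-house production of Bst LF for such nucleic acid tests.
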