Features (pLannotate 1.2.2; 19 found; start..end, strand, type, name):
    602..679     -  promoter       lacI promoter: lacI
    687..966     -  CDS            TcR (fragment): tetracycline efflux protein; tet; confers resistance to tetracycline
    988..1006    +  promoter       T7 promoter: promoter for bacteriophage T7 RNA polymerase
   1007..1031    +  protein_bind   lac operator: The lac repressor binds to the lac operator to inhibit transcription in E. coli. This inhibition can be relieved by adding lactose or isopropyl-β-D-thiogalactopyranoside (IPTG). lac repressor encoded by lacI
   1046..1068    +  RBS            RBS: efficient ribosome binding site from bacteriophage T7 gene 10 (Olins and Rangwala, 1989)
   1082..2839    +  CDS            polA (fragment): DPO1_GEOSE - Also known as pol. Experimental evidence at protein level: Swiss-Prot protein existence level 1. In addition to polymerase activity, this DNA polymerase exhibits 5'-3' exonuclease activity. From Geobacillus stearothermophilus (Bacillus stearothermophilus).
   2852..2869    +  CDS            9xHis (fragment): 9xHis affinity tag
   2879..2928    +  CDS            SET1 (fragment): solubility-enhancement tag derived from T7 phage gene 10B
   2936..2983    +  terminator     T7 terminator: transcription terminator for bacteriophage T7 RNA polymerase
   3020..3448    +  rep_origin     f1 ori (sequence partly withheld): f1 bacteriophage origin of replication; arrow indicates direction of (+) strand synthesis
   3501..3605    +  promoter       AmpR promoter: bla
   3606..4466    +  CDS            AmpR: β-lactamase; bla; confers resistance to ampicillin, carbenicillin, and related antibiotics
   4637..5225    +  rep_origin     ori: high-copy-number ColE1/pMB1/pBR322/pUC origin of replication
   5411..5550    -  misc_feature   bom: basis of mobility region from pBR322
   5652..5843    -  CDS            rop: Rop protein, which maintains plasmids at low copy number; rop
   5860..6240    +  CDS            YPB1_ECOLX: Protein predicted: Swiss-Prot protein existence level 4. From Escherichia coli.
   6312..6603    -  CDS            TcR (fragment): tetracycline efflux protein; tet; confers resistance to tetracycline
   6618..6639    -  protein_bind   CAP binding site: CAP binding activates transcription in the presence of cAMP. E. coli catabolite activator protein
   6652..601     -  CDS            lacI (across the origin): lac repressor; lacI; The lac repressor binds to the lac operator to inhibit transcription in E. coli. This inhibition can be relieved by adding lactose or isopropyl-β-D-thiogalactopyranoside (IPTG).
>Addgene plasmid #159148 | pET21a(+)-Bst LF-6xHis | addgene full sequence | sequence record 310070 | Addgene NGS Result
AGCCAGCCAGACGCAGACGCGCCGAGACAGAACTTAATGGGCCCGCTAACAGCGCGATTTGCTGGTGACC
CAATGCGACCAGATGCTCCACGCCCAGTCGCGTACCGTCTTCATGGGAGAAAATAATACTGTTGATGGGT
GTCTGGTCAGAGACATCAAGAAATAACGCCGGAACATTAGTGCAGGCAGCTTCCACAGCAATGGCATCCT
GGTCATCCAGCGGATAGTTAATGATCAGCCCACTGACGCGTTGCGCGAGAAGATTGTGCACCGCCGCTTT
ACAGGCTTCGACGCCGCTTCGTTCTACCATCGACACCACCACGCTGGCACCCAGTTGATCGGCGCGAGAT
TTAATCGCCGCGACAATTTGCGACGGCGCGTGCAGGGCCAGACTGGAGGTGGCAACGCCAATCAGCAACG
ACTGTTTGCCCGCCAGTTGTTGTGCCACGCGGTTGGGAATGTAATTCAGCTCCGCCATCGCCGCTTCCAC
TTTTTCCCGCGTTTTCGCAGAAACGTGGCTGGCCTGGTTCACCACGCGGGAAACGGTCTGATAAGAGACA
CCGGCATACTCTGCGACATCGTATAACGTTACTGGTTTCACATTCACCACCCTGAATTGACTCTCTTCCG
GGCGCTATCATGCCATACCGCGAAAGGTTTTGCGCCATTCGATGGTGTCCGGGATCTCGACGCTCTCCCT
TATGCGACTCCTGCATTAGGAAGCAGCCCAGTAGTAGGTTGAGGCCGTTGAGCACCGCCGCCGCAAGGAA
TGGTGCATGCAAGGAGATGGCGCCCAACAGTCCCCCGGCCACGGGGCCTGCCACCATACCCACGCCGAAA
CAAGCGCTCATGAGCCCGAAGTGGCGAGCCCGATCTTCCCCATCGGTGATGTCGGCGATATAGGCGCCAG
CAACCGCACCTGTGGCGCCGGTGATGCCGGCCACGATGCGTCCGGCGTAGAGGATCGAGATCTCGATCCC
GCGAAATTAATACGACTCACTATAGGGGAATTGTGAGCGGATAACAATTCCCCTCTAGAAATAATTTTGT
TTAACTTTAAGAAGGAGATATACATATGGCGGAGGGAGAAAAGCCGTTGGAAGAAATGGAGTTTGCTATT
GTTGATGTAATTACCGAAGAGATGCTGGCAGATAAAGCCGCTTTAGTGGTTGAAGTAATGGAGGAAAATT
ACCACGACGCCCCTATCGTTGGAATTGCGTTGGTCAATGAACATGGGCGCTTTTTCATGCGCCCTGAGAC
TGCTCTTGCTGACTCACAATTTCTTGCTTGGCTGGCCGATGAGACTAAGAAGAAATCTATGTTCGATGCA
AAGCGTGCCGTTGTTGCTTTGAAGTGGAAAGGCATCGAACTTCGCGGTGTAGCTTTCGACCTGCTGCTTG
CAGCATACCTTCTTAATCCAGCTCAGGATGCGGGCGACATCGCGGCTGTAGCGAAAATGAAACAATATGA
AGCTGTTCGTTCCGATGAGGCAGTCTACGGCAAGGGAGTCAAACGTTCTCTTCCGGATGAACAGACATTA
GCCGAGCATCTGGTCCGTAAGGCCGCAGCCATCTGGGCACTGGAGCAACCTTTCATGGATGACCTGCGCA
ACAATGAACAGGACCAGCTTCTGACAAAGCTGGAACAGCCGTTGGCGGCAATTTTGGCGGAAATGGAATT
TACTGGCGTCAATGTGGACACGAAGCGCTTAGAACAAATGGGATCTGAACTTGCCGAGCAGTTACGTGCA
ATCGAGCAACGTATTTATGAGCTGGCGGGACAGGAGTTCAATATCAATAGCCCAAAACAGTTGGGGGTAA
TCCTGTTTGAAAAACTGCAGCTGCCCGTATTGAAGAAAACGAAGACCGGTTATTCGACAAGCGCTGATGT
GTTGGAAAAATTGGCACCCCACCACGAGATCGTAGAGAATATCTTGCATTACCGCCAGTTGGGCAAGTTG
CAAAGCACGTATATCGAAGGCCTTCTTAAGGTGGTACGCCCAGACACGGGGAAAGTCCATACGATGTTTA
ACCAAGCTTTAACCCAAACTGGTCGCCTTAGTAGTGCAGAACCCAATTTACAAAATATTCCCATCCGTTT
AGAAGAAGGCCGTAAAATTCGTCAGGCCTTTGTGCCATCTGAACCCGATTGGTTGATTTTTGCAGCGGAT
TATAGCCAAATTGAGTTACGCGTGTTGGCACATATCGCTGACGACGATAATCTGATCGAAGCATTTCAGC
GCGATTTGGACATCCATACTAAGACAGCGATGGACATCTTCCATGTAAGTGAGGAGGAAGTGACGGCGAA
CATGCGCCGCCAGGCTAAAGCTGTTAACTTCGGTATCGTATACGGAATCAGCGACTACGGGTTGGCTCAG
AACTTGAACATTACGCGTAAGGAAGCAGCGGAGTTTATTGAGCGCTACTTCGCCTCTTTCCCAGGTGTTA
AGCAATATATGGAAAACATCGTTCAGGAGGCGAAACAAAAGGGGTATGTCACGACACTTCTTCATCGCCG
CCGTTACCTGCCCGATATCACCAGTCGTAACTTTAACGTGCGTAGTTTCGCGGAGCGCACGGCGATGAAT
ACCCCCATTCAGGGTTCCGCAGCCGACATTATCAAAAAGGCGATGATTGACTTGGCCGCGCGCTTAAAGG
AAGAGCAACTTCAAGCGCGCCTGTTACTGCAGGTACATGATGAGCTTATCTTAGAGGCTCCCAAAGAGGA
GATCGAACGTTTGTGTGAGTTGGTTCCCGAAGTCATGGAGCAAGCTGTTACGTTACGCGTACCATTAAAG
GTAGACTACCACTACGGTCCTACATGGTATGACGCGAAAGGTTCTTCCGGGCACCACCACCACCACCACT
GAGATCCGGCTGCTAACAAAGCCCGAAAGGAAGCTGAGTTGGCTGCTGCCACCGCTGAGCAATAACTAGC
ATAACCCCTTGGGGCCTCTAAACGGGTCTTGAGGGGTTTTTTGCTGAAAGGAGGAACTATATCCGGATTG
GCGAATGGG
[124 nt withheld, positions 3020-3143]
C
[91 nt withheld, positions 3145-3235]
A
[49 nt withheld, positions 3237-3285]
CCTTTGACGTTGGAGTCCACGTTCTTT
[37 nt withheld, positions 3313-3349]
ACCCTATCTCGGTCTATTCTTTTGATTTATAAGGGATTTTGCCGATTTCGGCCTATTGGTTAAAAAATGA
GCTGATTTAACAAAAATTTAACGCGAATTTTAACAAAATATTAACGCTTACAATTTAGGTGGCACTTTTC
GGGGAAATGTGCGCGGAACCCCTATTTGTTTATTTTTCTAAATACATTCAAATATGTATCCGCTCATGAG
ACAATAACCCTGATAAATGCTTCAATAATATTGAAAAAGGAAGAGTATGAGTATTCAACATTTCCGTGTC
GCCCTTATTCCCTTTTTTGCGGCATTTTGCCTTCCTGTTTTTGCTCACCCAGAAACGCTGGTGAAAGTAA
AAGATGCTGAAGATCAGTTGGGTGCACGAGTGGGTTACATCGAACTGGATCTCAACAGCGGTAAGATCCT
TGAGAGTTTTCGCCCCGAAGAACGTTTTCCAATGATGAGCACTTTTAAAGTTCTGCTATGTGGCGCGGTA
TTATCCCGTATTGACGCCGGGCAAGAGCAACTCGGTCGCCGCATACACTATTCTCAGAATGACTTGGTTG
AGTACTCACCAGTCACAGAAAAGCATCTTACGGATGGCATGACAGTAAGAGAATTATGCAGTGCTGCCAT
AACCATGAGTGATAACACTGCGGCCAACTTACTTCTGACAACGATCGGAGGACCGAAGGAGCTAACCGCT
TTTTTGCACAACATGGGGGATCATGTAACTCGCCTTGATCGTTGGGAACCGGAGCTGAATGAAGCCATAC
CAAACGACGAGCGTGACACCACGATGCCTGCAGCAATGGCAACAACGTTGCGCAAACTATTAACTGGCGA
ACTACTTACTCTAGCTTCCCGGCAACAATTAATAGACTGGATGGAGGCGGATAAAGTTGCAGGACCACTT
CTGCGCTCGGCCCTTCCGGCTGGCTGGTTTATTGCTGATAAATCTGGAGCCGGTGAGCGTGGGTCTCGCG
GTATCATTGCAGCACTGGGGCCAGATGGTAAGCCCTCCCGTATCGTAGTTATCTACACGACGGGGAGTCA
GGCAACTATGGATGAACGAAATAGACAGATCGCTGAGATAGGTGCCTCACTGATTAAGCATTGGTAACTG
TCAGACCAAGTTTACTCATATATACTTTAGATTGATTTAAAACTTCATTTTTAATTTAAAAGGATCTAGG
TGAAGATCCTTTTTGATAATCTCATGACCAAAATCCCTTAACGTGAGTTTTCGTTCCACTGAGCGTCAGA
CCCCGTAGAAAAGATCAAAGGATCTTCTTGAGATCCTTTTTTTCTGCGCGTAATCTGCTGCTTGCAAACA
AAAAAACCACCGCTACCAGCGGTGGTTTGTTTGCCGGATCAAGAGCTACCAACTCTTTTTCCGAAGGTAA
CTGGCTTCAGCAGAGCGCAGATACCAAATACTGTCCTTCTAGTGTAGCCGTAGTTAGGCCACCACTTCAA
GAACTCTGTAGCACCGCCTACATACCTCGCTCTGCTAATCCTGTTACCAGTGGCTGCTGCCAGTGGCGAT
AAGTCGTGTCTTACCGGGTTGGACTCAAGACGATAGTTACCGGATAAGGCGCAGCGGTCGGGCTGAACGG
GGGGTTCGTGCACACAGCCCAGCTTGGAGCGAACGACCTACACCGAACTGAGATACCTACAGCGTGAGCT
ATGAGAAAGCGCCACGCTTCCCGAAGGGAGAAAGGCGGACAGGTATCCGGTAAGCGGCAGGGTCGGAACA
GGAGAGCGCACGAGGGAGCTTCCAGGGGGAAACGCCTGGTATCTTTATAGTCCTGTCGGGTTTCGCCACC
TCTGACTTGAGCGTCGATTTTTGTGATGCTCGTCAGGGGGGCGGAGCCTATGGAAAAACGCCAGCAACGC
GGCCTTTTTACGGTTCCTGGCCTTTTGCTGGCCTTTTGCTCACATGTTCTTTCCTGCGTTATCCCCTGAT
TCTGTGGATAACCGTATTACCGCCTTTGAGTGAGCTGATACCGCTCGCCGCAGCCGAACGACCGAGCGCA
GCGAGTCAGTGAGCGAGGAAGCGGAAGAGCGCCTGATGCGGTATTTTCTCCTTACGCATCTGTGCGGTAT
TTCACACCGCAATGGTGCACTCTCAGTACAATCTGCTCTGATGCCGCATAGTTAAGCCAGTATACACTCC
GCTATCGCTACGTGACTGGGTCATGGCTGCGCCCCGACACCCGCCAACACCCGCTGACGCGCCCTGACGG
GCTTGTCTGCTCCCGGCATCCGCTTACAGACAAGCTGTGACCGTCTCCGGGAGCTGCATGTGTCAGAGGT
TTTCACCGTCATCACCGAAACGCGCGAGGCAGCTGCGGTAAAGCTCATCAGCGTGGTCGTGAAGCGATTC
ACAGATGTCTGCCTGTTCATCCGCGTCCAGCTCGTTGAGTTTCTCCAGAAGCGTTAATGTCTGGCTTCTG
ATAAAGCGGGCCATGTTAAGGGCGGTTTTTTCCTGTTTGGTCACTGATGCCTCCGTGTAAGGGGGATTTC
TGTTCATGGGGGTAATGATACCGATGAAACGAGAGAGGATGCTCACGATACGGGTTACTGATGATGAACA
TGCCCGGTTACTGGAACGTTGTGAGGGTAAACAACTGGCGGTATGGATGCGGCGGGACCAGAGAAAAATC
ACTCAGGGTCAATGCCAGCGCTTCGTTAATACAGATGTAGGTGTTCCACAGGGTAGCCAGCAGCATCCTG
CGATGCAGATCCGGAACATAATGGTGCAGGGCGCTGACTTCCGCGTTTCCAGACTTTACGAAACACGGAA
ACCGAAGACCATTCATGTTGTTGCTCAGGTCGCAGACGTTTTGCAGCAGCAGTCGCTTCACGTTCGCTCG
CGTATCGGTGATTCATTCTGCTAACCAGTAAGGCAACCCCGCCAGCCTAGCCGGGTCCTCAACGACAGGA
GCACGATCATGCGCACCCGTGGGGCCGCCATGCCGGCGATAATGGCCTGCTTCTCGCCGAAACGTTTGGT
GGCGGGACCAGTGACGAAGGCTTGAGCGAGGGCGTGCAAGATTCCGAATACCGCAAGCGACAGGCCGATC
ATCGTCGCGCTCCAGCGAAAGCGGTCCTCGCCGAAAATGACCCAGAGCGCTGCCGGCACCTGTCCTACGA
GTTGCATGATAAAGAAGACAGTCATAAGTGCGGCGACGATAGTCATGCCCCGCGCCCACCGGAAGGAGCT
GACTGGGTTGAAGGCTCTCAAGGGCATCGGTCGAGATCCCGGTGCCTAATGAGTGAGCTAACTTACATTA
ATTGCGTTGCGCTCACTGCCCGCTTTCCAGTCGGGAAACCTGTCGTGCCAGCTGCATTAATGAATCGGCC
AACGCGCGGGGAGAGGCGGTTTGCGTATTGGGCGCCAGGGTGGTTTTTCTTTTCACCAGTGAGACGGGCA
ACAGCTGATTGCCCTTCACCGCCTGGCCCTGAGAGAGTTGCAGCAAGCGGTCCACGCTGGTTTGCCCCAG
CAGGCGAAAATCCTGTTTGATGGTGGTTAACGGCGGGATATAACATGAGCTGTCTTCGGTATCGTCGTAT
CCCACTACCGAGATATCCGCACCAACGCGCAGCCCGGACTCGGTAATGGCGCGCATTGCGCCCAGCGCCA
TCTGATCGTTGGCAACCAGCATCGCAGTGGGAACGATGCCCTCATTCAGCATTTGCATGGTTTGTTGAAA
ACCGGACATGGCACTCCAGTCGCCTTCCCGTTCCGCTATCGGCTGAATTTGATTGCGAGTGAGATATTTA
TGCC
